Addgene plasmid #139451: LentiGuide-Neo-CTRLg2
Purpose: Lentiviral vector with non-targeting gRNA and neomycin selectable marker
Depositing lab: Caroline Goujon. Depositing organization: CNRS, Delegation Occitanie Est. Publication: The interferon-inducible isoform of NCOA7 inhibits endosome-mediated viral entry. Doyle T, Moncorge O, Bonaventure B, Pollpeter D, Lussignol M, Tauziet M, Apolonia L, Catanese MT, Goujon C, Malim MH. Nat Microbiol. 2018 Dec;3(12):1369-1376. doi: 10.1038/s41564-018-0273-9. Epub 2018 Nov 26. PubMed 30478388.
Backbone
  Vector backbone: LentiGuide-Neo
  Backbone manufacturer: Caroline Goujon (Addgene plasmid # 139449)
  Vector type: Mammalian Expression, Lentiviral
  Selectable markers: Neomycin (select with G418)
Growth in bacteria
  Bacterial resistance: Ampicillin, 100 μg/mL
  Growth temperature: 37°C
  Growth strain: NEB Stable
  Copy number: High Copy
Gene/Insert
  Gene/Insert name: Non-targeting sgRNA inserted; resistance gene: neoR
  gRNA/shRNA sequence: g2-CTRL 5_-caatcggcgacgttttaaat
  Species: Synthetic
  Promoter: EF-1a / U6
  Cloning method: Restriction Enzyme; 5′ cloning site BsmBI (unknown if destroyed); 3′ cloning site BsmBI (unknown if destroyed)
  Sequencing primers: 5′ n/a
Resource information
  A portion of this plasmid was derived from a plasmid made by: Caroline Goujon (Addgene plasmid # 139449)
Terms and licenses: Academic/Nonprofit Terms; Industry Terms: Not Available to Industry
How to cite: LentiGuide-Neo-CTRLg2 was a gift from Caroline Goujon (Addgene plasmid # 139451 ; http://n2t.net/addgene:139451 ; RRID:Addgene_139451)
