[The description below was written by a language model from this plasmid's Addgene catalogue record and pLannotate feature annotations shown in this document.]
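Description:
LentiGuide-Neo-CTRLg2 is a third-generation-style, self-inactivating HIV-1 lentiviral transfer plasmid (about 8.5 kb) built on the LentiGuide-Neo backbone, carrying a synthetic non-targeting single guide RNA together with a neomycin resistance marker. It is propagated in E. coli as a high-copy plasmid through a ColE1/pUC-type origin with ampicillin selection (AmpR). The bacterial backbone also contains an f1 origin, lac regulatory remnants and T7/T3 promoters. A recombination-deficient strain is listed for growth, as is common for LTR-containing vectors.

The viral genome is transcribed in packaging cells from an RSV promoter fused to a truncated 5' LTR, followed by the Ψ packaging signal with a gag fragment, the Rev response element for Rev-dependent nuclear export, and a cPPT/CTS that aids nuclear import of the reverse-transcribed genome. It ends in a ΔU3 3' LTR, which inactivates LTR promoter activity after integration, with an SV40 poly(A) signal and SV40 origin downstream.

Two expression units lie between the LTRs. A human U6 RNA polymerase III promoter drives the control guide, cloned at BsmBI sites, fused to the Streptococcus pyogenes Cas9 gRNA scaffold. Separately, the EF-1α core promoter with its intron A drives the neo gene, allowing G418 selection of transduced mammalian cells, with a WPRE enhancing transcript expression. No Cas9 is annotated in the vector, so it must be supplied separately. According to the record, the construct serves as a non-targeting negative control alongside gene-specific guides in lentiviral CRISPR/Cas9 experiments.
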