Features (pLannotate 1.2.2; 29 found; start..end, strand, type, name):
     14..80      +  CDS            small t antigen (fragment): SV40 (simian virus 40) small t antigen
    106..317     +  promoter       EF-1α core promoter: core promoter for human elongation factor EF-1α
    318..1256    +  intron         EF-1α intron A: intron upstream of the start codon of human EF-1α
   1278..2069    +  CDS            neo: KKA2_KLEPN - Also known as kan, nptII. Experimental evidence at protein level: Swiss-Prot protein existence level 1. Resistance to kanamycin, neomycin, paromomycin, ribostamycin, butirosin and gentamicin B. From Klebsiella pneumoniae.
   2088..2676    +  misc_feature   WPRE: woodchuck hepatitis virus posttranscriptional regulatory element
   2727..2746    +  misc_feature   cPPT/CTS (fragment): central polypurine tract and central termination sequence of HIV-1
   2748..2981    +  LTR            3' LTR (ΔU3): self-inactivating 3' long terminal repeat (LTR) from HIV-1
   3059..3180    +  polyA_signal   SV40 poly(A) signal: SV40 polyadenylation signal
   3220..3355    +  rep_origin     SV40 ori: SV40 origin of replication
   3376..3394    -  promoter       T7 promoter: promoter for bacteriophage T7 RNA polymerase
   3402..3557    +  CDS            lacZα (fragment): LacZα fragment of β-galactosidase; lacZ fragment
   3562..3990    +  rep_origin     f1 ori (sequence partly withheld): f1 bacteriophage origin of replication; arrow indicates direction of (+) strand synthesis
   4043..4147    +  promoter       AmpR promoter: bla
   4148..5008    +  CDS            AmpR: β-lactamase; bla; confers resistance to ampicillin, carbenicillin, and related antibiotics
   5179..5767    +  rep_origin     ori: high-copy-number ColE1/pMB1/pBR322/pUC origin of replication
   5950..6042    +  CDS            lacI (fragment): lac repressor; lacI; The lac repressor binds to the lac operator to inhibit transcription in E. coli. This inhibition can be relieved by adding lactose or isopropyl-β-D-thiogalactopyranoside (IPTG).
   6055..6076    +  protein_bind   CAP binding site: CAP binding activates transcription in the presence of cAMP. E. coli catabolite activator protein
   6091..6121    +  promoter       lac promoter: promoter for the E. coli lac operon
   6129..6145    +  protein_bind   lac operator: The lac repressor binds to the lac operator to inhibit transcription in E. coli. This inhibition can be relieved by adding lactose or isopropyl-β-D-thiogalactopyranoside (IPTG). lac repressor encoded by lacI
   6190..6208    +  promoter       T3 promoter: promoter for bacteriophage T3 RNA polymerase
   6236..6462    +  promoter       RSV promoter: Rous sarcoma virus enhancer/promoter
   6463..6643    +  LTR            5' LTR (truncated): truncated 5' long terminal repeat (LTR) from HIV-1
   6690..6815    +  misc_feature   HIV-1 Ψ: packaging signal of human immunodeficiency virus type 1
   6799..7162    +  CDS            HIV-1 gag (fragment): gag protein from human immunodeficiency virus 1; gag
   7308..7541    +  misc_feature   RRE: The Rev response element (RRE) of HIV-1 allows for Rev-dependent mRNA export from the nucleus to the cytoplasm.
   7918..7944    +  CDS            Rev (fragment): human immunodeficiency virus 1 (HIV-1) Rev protein; rev; enhances nuclear export of unspliced and incompletely spliced viral mRNAs
   7948..8188    +  promoter       U6 promoter: RNA polymerase III promoter for human U6 snRNA
   8218..8293    +  misc_RNA       gRNA scaffold: guide RNA scaffold for the Streptococcus pyogenes CRISPR/Cas9 system
   8349..8466    +  misc_feature   cPPT/CTS: central polypurine tract and central termination sequence of HIV-1
>Addgene plasmid #139451 | LentiGuide-Neo-CTRLg2 | addgene full sequence | sequence record 308462 | Addgene NGS Result
CCCGGGTGCAAAGATGGATAAAGTTTTAAACAGAGAGGAATCTTTGCAGCTAATGGACCTTCTAGGTCTT
GAAAGGAGTGGGAATTGGCTCCGGTGCCCGTCAGTGGGCAGAGCGCACATCGCCCACAGTCCCCGAGAAG
TTGGGGGGAGGGGTCGGCAATTGATCCGGTGCCTAGAGAAGGTGGCGCGGGGTAAACTGGGAAAGTGATG
TCGTGTACTGGCTCCGCCTTTTTCCCGAGGGTGGGGGAGAACCGTATATAAGTGCAGTAGTCGCCGTGAA
CGTTCTTTTTCGCAACGGGTTTGCCGCCAGAACACAGGTAAGTGCCGTGTGTGGTTCCCGCGGGCCTGGC
CTCTTTACGGGTTATGGCCCTTGCGTGCCTTGAATTACTTCCACCTGGCTGCAGTACGTGATTCTTGATC
CCGAGCTTCGGGTTGGAAGTGGGTGGGAGAGTTCGAGGCCTTGCGCTTAAGGAGCCCCTTCGCCTCGTGC
TTGAGTTGAGGCCTGGCCTGGGCGCTGGGGCCGCCGCGTGCGAATCTGGTGGCACCTTCGCGCCTGTCTC
GCTGCTTTCGATAAGTCTCTAGCCATTTAAAATTTTTGATGACCTGCTGCGACGCTTTTTTTCTGGCAAG
ATAGTCTTGTAAATGCGGGCCAAGATCTGCACACTGGTATTTCGGTTTTTGGGGCCGCGGGCGGCGACGG
GGCCCGTGCGTCCCAGCGCACATGTTCGGCGAGGCGGGGCCTGCGAGCGCGGCCACCGAGAATCGGACGG
GGGTAGTCTCAAGCTGGCCGGCCTGCTCTGGTGCCTGGCCTCGCGCCGCCGTGTATCGCCCCGCCCTGGG
CGGCAAGGCTGGCCCGGTCGGCACCAGTTGCGTGAGCGGAAAGATGGCCGCTTCCCGGCCCTGCTGCAGG
GAGCTCAAAATGGAGGACGCGGCGCTCGGGAGAGCGGGCGGGTGAGTCACCCACACAAAGGAAAAGGGCC
TTTCCGTCCTCAGCCGTCGCTTCATGTGACTCCACGGAGTACCGGGCGCCGTCCAGGCACCTCGATTAGT
TCTCGAGCTTTTGGAGTACGTCGTCTTTAGGTTGGGGGGAGGGGTTTTATGCGATGGAGTTTCCCCACAC
TGAGTGGGTGGAGACTGAAGTTAGGCCAGCTTGGCACTTGATGTAATTCTCCTTGGAATTTGCCCTTTTT
GAGTTTGGATCTTGGTTCATTCTCAAGCCTCAGACAGTGGTTCAAAGTTTTTTTCTTCCATTTCAGGTGT
CGTGACGTACGGCCACCATGATTGAACAAGATGGATTGCACGCAGGTTCTCCGGCCGCTTGGGTGGAGAG
GCTATTCGGCTATGACTGGGCACAACAGACAATCGGCTGCTCTGATGCCGCCGTGTTCCGGCTGTCAGCG
CAGGGGCGCCCGGTTCTTTTTGTCAAGACCGACCTGTCCGGTGCCCTGAATGAACTGCAGGACGAGGCAG
CGCGGCTATCGTGGCTGGCCACGACGGGCGTTCCTTGCGCAGCTGTGCTCGACGTTGTCACTGAAGCGGG
AAGGGACTGGCTGCTATTGGGCGAAGTGCCGGGGCAGGATCTCCTGTCATCTCACCTTGCTCCTGCCGAG
AAAGTATCCATCATGGCTGATGCAATGCGGCGGCTGCATACGCTTGATCCGGCTACCTGCCCATTCGACC
ACCAAGCGAAACATCGCATCGAGCGAGCACGTACTCGGATGGAAGCCGGTCTTGTCGATCAGGATGATCT
GGACGAAGAGCATCAGGGGCTCGCGCCAGCCGAACTGTTCGCCAGGCTCAAGGCGCGCATGCCCGACGGC
GAGGATCTCGTCGTGACCCATGGCGATGCCTGCTTGCCGAATATCATGGTGGAAAATGGCCGCTTTTCTG
GATTCATCGACTGTGGCCGGCTGGGTGTGGCGGACCGCTATCAGGACATAGCGTTGGCTACCCGTGATAT
TGCTGAAGAGCTTGGCGGCGAATGGGCTGACCGCTTCCTCGTGCTTTACGGTATCGCCGCTCCCGATTCG
CAGCGCATCGCCTTCTATCGCCTTCTTGACGAGTTCTTCTGAACGCGTTAAGTCGACAATCAACCTCTGG
ATTACAAAATTTGTGAAAGATTGACTGGTATTCTTAACTATGTTGCTCCTTTTACGCTATGTGGATACGC
TGCTTTAATGCCTTTGTATCATGCTATTGCTTCCCGTATGGCTTTCATTTTCTCCTCCTTGTATAAATCC
TGGTTGCTGTCTCTTTATGAGGAGTTGTGGCCCGTTGTCAGGCAACGTGGCGTGGTGTGCACTGTGTTTG
CTGACGCAACCCCCACTGGTTGGGGCATTGCCACCACCTGTCAGCTCCTTTCCGGGACTTTCGCTTTCCC
CCTCCCTATTGCCACGGCGGAACTCATCGCCGCCTGCCTTGCCCGCTGCTGGACAGGGGCTCGGCTGTTG
GGCACTGACAATTCCGTGGTGTTGTCGGGGAAATCATCGTCCTTTCCTTGGCTGCTCGCCTGTGTTGCCA
CCTGGATTCTGCGCGGGACGTCCTTCTGCTACGTCCCTTCGGCCCTCAATCCAGCGGACCTTCCTTCCCG
CGGCCTGCTGCCGGCTCTGCGGCCTCTTCCGCGTCTTCGCCTTCGCCCTCAGACGAGTCGGATCTCCCTT
TGGGCCGCCTCCCCGCGTCGACTTTAAGACCAATGACTTACAAGGCAGCTGTAGATCTTAGCCACTTTTT
AAAAGAAAAGGGGGGACTGGAAGGGCTAATTCACTCCCAACGAAGACAAGATCTGCTTTTTGCTTGTACT
GGGTCTCTCTGGTTAGACCAGATCTGAGCCTGGGAGCTCTCTGGCTAACTAGGGAACCCACTGCTTAAGC
CTCAATAAAGCTTGCCTTGAGTGCTTCAAGTAGTGTGTGCCCGTCTGTTGTGTGACTCTGGTAACTAGAG
ATCCCTCAGACCCTTTTAGTCAGTGTGGAAAATCTCTAGCAGTACGTATAGTAGTTCATGTCATCTTATT
ATTCAGTATTTATAACTTGCAAAGAAATGAATATCAGAGAGTGAGAGGAACTTGTTTATTGCAGCTTATA
ATGGTTACAAATAAAGCAATAGCATCACAAATTTCACAAATAAAGCATTTTTTTCACTGCATTCTAGTTG
TGGTTTGTCCAAACTCATCAATGTATCTTATCATGTCTGGCTCTAGCTATCCCGCCCCTAACTCCGCCCA
TCCCGCCCCTAACTCCGCCCAGTTCCGCCCATTCTCCGCCCCATGGCTGACTAATTTTTTTTATTTATGC
AGAGGCCGAGGCCGCCTCGGCCTCTGAGCTATTCCAGAAGTAGTGAGGAGGCTTTTTTGGAGGCCTAGGG
ACGTACCCAATTCGCCCTATAGTGAGTCGTATTACGCGCGCTCACTGGCCGTCGTTTTACAACGTCGTGA
CTGGGAAAACCCTGGCGTTACCCAACTTAATCGCCTTGCAGCACATCCCCCTTTCGCCAGCTGGCGTAAT
AGCGAAGAGGCCCGCACCGATCGCCCTTCCCAACAGTTGCGCAGCCTGAATGGCGAATGGG
[124 nt withheld, positions 3562-3685]
C
[91 nt withheld, positions 3687-3777]
A
[49 nt withheld, positions 3779-3827]
CCTTTGACGTTGGAGTCCACGTTCTTT
[37 nt withheld, positions 3855-3891]
ACCCTATCTCGGTCTATTCTTTTGATTTATAAGGGATTTTGCCGATTTCGGCCTATTGGTTAAAAAATGA
GCTGATTTAACAAAAATTTAACGCGAATTTTAACAAAATATTAACGCTTACAATTTAGGTGGCACTTTTC
GGGGAAATGTGCGCGGAACCCCTATTTGTTTATTTTTCTAAATACATTCAAATATGTATCCGCTCATGAG
ACAATAACCCTGATAAATGCTTCAATAATATTGAAAAAGGAAGAGTATGAGTATTCAACATTTCCGTGTC
GCCCTTATTCCCTTTTTTGCGGCATTTTGCCTTCCTGTTTTTGCTCACCCAGAAACGCTGGTGAAAGTAA
AAGATGCTGAAGATCAGTTGGGTGCACGAGTGGGTTACATCGAACTGGATCTCAACAGCGGTAAGATCCT
TGAGAGTTTTCGCCCCGAAGAACGTTTTCCAATGATGAGCACTTTTAAAGTTCTGCTATGTGGCGCGGTA
TTATCCCGTATTGACGCCGGGCAAGAGCAACTCGGTCGCCGCATACACTATTCTCAGAATGACTTGGTTG
AGTACTCACCAGTCACAGAAAAGCATCTTACGGATGGCATGACAGTAAGAGAATTATGCAGTGCTGCCAT
AACCATGAGTGATAACACTGCGGCCAACTTACTTCTGACAACGATCGGAGGACCGAAGGAGCTAACCGCT
TTTTTGCACAACATGGGGGATCATGTAACTCGCCTTGATCGTTGGGAACCGGAGCTGAATGAAGCCATAC
CAAACGACGAGCGTGACACCACGATGCCTGTAGCAATGGCAACAACGTTGCGCAAACTATTAACTGGCGA
ACTACTTACTCTAGCTTCCCGGCAACAATTAATAGACTGGATGGAGGCGGATAAAGTTGCAGGACCACTT
CTGCGCTCGGCCCTTCCGGCTGGCTGGTTTATTGCTGATAAATCTGGAGCCGGTGAGCGTGGGTCTCGCG
GTATCATTGCAGCACTGGGGCCAGATGGTAAGCCCTCCCGTATCGTAGTTATCTACACGACGGGGAGTCA
GGCAACTATGGATGAACGAAATAGACAGATCGCTGAGATAGGTGCCTCACTGATTAAGCATTGGTAACTG
TCAGACCAAGTTTACTCATATATACTTTAGATTGATTTAAAACTTCATTTTTAATTTAAAAGGATCTAGG
TGAAGATCCTTTTTGATAATCTCATGACCAAAATCCCTTAACGTGAGTTTTCGTTCCACTGAGCGTCAGA
CCCCGTAGAAAAGATCAAAGGATCTTCTTGAGATCCTTTTTTTCTGCGCGTAATCTGCTGCTTGCAAACA
AAAAAACCACCGCTACCAGCGGTGGTTTGTTTGCCGGATCAAGAGCTACCAACTCTTTTTCCGAAGGTAA
CTGGCTTCAGCAGAGCGCAGATACCAAATACTGTTCTTCTAGTGTAGCCGTAGTTAGGCCACCACTTCAA
GAACTCTGTAGCACCGCCTACATACCTCGCTCTGCTAATCCTGTTACCAGTGGCTGCTGCCAGTGGCGAT
AAGTCGTGTCTTACCGGGTTGGACTCAAGACGATAGTTACCGGATAAGGCGCAGCGGTCGGGCTGAACGG
GGGGTTCGTGCACACAGCCCAGCTTGGAGCGAACGACCTACACCGAACTGAGATACCTACAGCGTGAGCT
ATGAGAAAGCGCCACGCTTCCCGAAGGGAGAAAGGCGGACAGGTATCCGGTAAGCGGCAGGGTCGGAACA
GGAGAGCGCACGAGGGAGCTTCCAGGGGGAAACGCCTGGTATCTTTATAGTCCTGTCGGGTTTCGCCACC
TCTGACTTGAGCGTCGATTTTTGTGATGCTCGTCAGGGGGGCGGAGCCTATGGAAAAACGCCAGCAACGC
GGCCTTTTTACGGTTCCTGGCCTTTTGCTGGCCTTTTGCTCACATGTTCTTTCCTGCGTTATCCCCTGAT
TCTGTGGATAACCGTATTACCGCCTTTGAGTGAGCTGATACCGCTCGCCGCAGCCGAACGACCGAGCGCA
GCGAGTCAGTGAGCGAGGAAGCGGAAGAGCGCCCAATACGCAAACCGCCTCTCCCCGCGCGTTGGCCGAT
TCATTAATGCAGCTGGCACGACAGGTTTCCCGACTGGAAAGCGGGCAGTGAGCGCAACGCAATTAATGTG
AGTTAGCTCACTCATTAGGCACCCCAGGCTTTACACTTTATGCTTCCGGCTCGTATGTTGTGTGGAATTG
TGAGCGGATAACAATTTCACACAGGAAACAGCTATGACCATGATTACGCCAAGCGCGCAATTAACCCTCA
CTAAAGGGAACAAAAGCTGGAGCTGCAAGCTTAATGTAGTCTTATGCAATACTCTTGTAGTCTTGCAACA
TGGTAACGATGAGTTAGCAACATGCCTTACAAGGAGAGAAAAAGCACCGTGCATGCCGATTGGTGGAAGT
AAGGTGGTACGATCGTGCCTTATTAGGAAGGCAACAGACGGGTCTGACATGGATTGGACGAACCACTGAA
TTGCCGCATTGCAGAGATATTGTATTTAAGTGCCTAGCTCGATACATAAACGGGTCTCTCTGGTTAGACC
AGATCTGAGCCTGGGAGCTCTCTGGCTAACTAGGGAACCCACTGCTTAAGCCTCAATAAAGCTTGCCTTG
AGTGCTTCAAGTAGTGTGTGCCCGTCTGTTGTGTGACTCTGGTAACTAGAGATCCCTCAGACCCTTTTAG
TCAGTGTGGAAAATCTCTAGCAGTGGCGCCCGAACAGGGACTTGAAAGCGAAAGGGAAACCAGAGGAGCT
CTCTCGACGCAGGACTCGGCTTGCTGAAGCGCGCACGGCAAGAGGCGAGGGGCGGCGACTGGTGAGTACG
CCAAAAATTTTGACTAGCGGAGGCTAGAAGGAGAGAGATGGGTGCGAGAGCGTCAGTATTAAGCGGGGGA
GAATTAGATCGCGATGGGAAAAAATTCGGTTAAGGCCAGGGGGAAAGAAAAAATATAAATTAAAACATAT
AGTATGGGCAAGCAGGGAGCTAGAACGATTCGCAGTTAATCCTGGCCTGTTAGAAACATCAGAAGGCTGT
AGACAAATACTGGGACAGCTACAACCATCCCTTCAGACAGGATCAGAAGAACTTAGATCATTATATAATA
CAGTAGCAACCCTCTATTGTGTGCATCAAAGGATAGAGATAAAAGACACCAAGGAAGCTTTAGACAAGAT
AGAGGAAGAGCAAAACAAAAGTAAGACCACCGCACAGCAAGCGGCCGCTGATCTTCAGACCTGGAGGAGG
AGATATGAGGGACAATTGGAGAAGTGAATTATATAAATATAAAGTAGTAAAAATTGAACCATTAGGAGTA
GCACCCACCAAGGCAAAGAGAAGAGTGGTGCAGAGAGAAAAAAGAGCAGTGGGAATAGGAGCTTTGTTCC
TTGGGTTCTTGGGAGCAGCAGGAAGCACTATGGGCGCAGCGTCAATGACGCTGACGGTACAGGCCAGACA
ATTATTGTCTGGTATAGTGCAGCAGCAGAACAATTTGCTGAGGGCTATTGAGGCGCAACAGCATCTGTTG
CAACTCACAGTCTGGGGCATCAAGCAGCTCCAGGCAAGAATCCTGGCTGTGGAAAGATACCTAAAGGATC
AACAGCTCCTGGGGATTTGGGGTTGCTCTGGAAAACTCATTTGCACCACTGCTGTGCCTTGGAATGCTAG
TTGGAGTAATAAATCTCTGGAACAGATTTGGAATCACACGACCTGGATGGAGTGGGACAGAGAAATTAAC
AATTACACAAGCTTAATACACTCCTTAATTGAAGAATCGCAAAACCAGCAAGAAAAGAATGAACAAGAAT
TATTGGAATTAGATAAATGGGCAAGTTTGTGGAATTGGTTTAACATAACAAATTGGCTGTGGTATATAAA
ATTATTCATAATGATAGTAGGAGGCTTGGTAGGTTTAAGAATAGTTTTTGCTGTACTTTCTATAGTGAAT
AGAGTTAGGCAGGGATATTCACCATTATCGTTTCAGACCCACCTCCCAACCCCGAGGGGACCCAGAGAGG
GCCTATTTCCCATGATTCCTTCATATTTGCATATACGATACAAGGCTGTTAGAGAGATAATTAGAATTAA
TTTGACTGTAAACACAAAGATATTAGTACAAAATACGTGACGTAGAAAGTAATAATTTCTTGGGTAGTTT
GCAGTTTTAAAATTATGTTTTAAAATGGACTATCATATGCTTACCGTAACTTGAAAGTATTTCGATTTCT
TGGCTTTATATATCTTGTGGAAAGGACGAAACACCGCAATCGGCGACGTTTTAAATGTTTTAGAGCTAGA
AATAGCAAGTTAAAATAAGGCTAGTCCGTTATCAACTTGAAAAAGTGGCACCGAGTCGGTGCTTTTTTAA
GCTTGGCGTAACTAGATCTTGAGACAAATGGCAGTATTCATCCACAATTTTAAAAGAAAAGGGGGGATTG
GGGGGTACAGTGCAGGGGAAAGAATAGTAGACATAATAGCAACAGACATACAAACTAAAGAATTACAAAA
ACAAATTACAAAAATTCAAAATTTTCGGGTTTATTACAGGGACAGCAGAGATCCACTTTGGCGCCGGCTC
GAGGGGG
